Addgene plasmid #86238: pLV-PLXNB2-decto
Purpose: Lentivirus for expression of human Plexin-B2 with deletion of ectodomain
Depositing lab: Roland Friedel. Depositing organization: Icahn School of Medicine at Mount Sinai. Publication: Plexin-B2 facilitates glioblastoma infiltration by modulating cell biomechanics. Huang Y, Tejero R, Lee VK, Brusco C, Hannah T, Bertucci TB, Junqueira Alves C, Katsyv I, Kluge M, Foty R, Zhang B, Friedel CC, Dai G, Zou H, Friedel RH. Commun Biol. 2021 Jan 29;4(1):145. doi: 10.1038/s42003-021-01667-4. PubMed 33514835.
Backbone
  Vector backbone: pLENTI PGK Neo DEST ADDGENE #19067
  Backbone manufacturer: Kaufman laboratory, University of Massachusetts
  Backbone size w/o insert (bp): 9778
  Total vector size (bp): 10189
  Vector type: Mammalian Expression, Lentiviral
  Selectable markers: Neomycin (select with G418)
Growth in bacteria
  Bacterial resistance: Ampicillin, 100 μg/mL
  Growth temperature: 30°C
  Growth strain: NEB Stable
  Copy number: High Copy
Gene/Insert
  Gene/Insert name: Plexin-B2 (alt name: PLXNB2)
  Species: H. sapiens (human)
  Mutation: PLXNB2 with deletion of extracellular domain
  Entrez Gene: PLXNB2 (a.k.a. MM1, Nbla00445, PLEXB2, dJ402G11.3)
  Promoter: hPGK
  Cloning method: Gateway Cloning
  Sequencing primers: 5′ PGK-F
Resource information
  A portion of this plasmid was derived from a plasmid made by: PLXNB2 from Gateway entry vector pENTR223-PLXNB2, The ORFeome Collaboration
Terms and licenses: Academic/Nonprofit Terms; Industry Terms: Not Available to Industry
How to cite: pLV-PLXNB2-decto was a gift from Roland Friedel (Addgene plasmid # 86238 ; http://n2t.net/addgene:86238 ; RRID:Addgene_86238)
