[The description below was written by a language model from this plasmid's Addgene catalogue record and pLannotate feature annotations shown in this document.]
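Description:
pLV-PLXNB2-decto is a lentiviral transfer plasmid for mammalian expression of a truncated human Plexin-B2 (PLXNB2) that lacks the extracellular domain. It was made by Gateway recombination of a PLXNB2 sequence derived from an ORFeome Collaboration entry clone into the pLENTI PGK Neo DEST backbone. In the annotated sequence, the roughly 1.9 kb PLXNB2 fragment is flanked by attB1 and attB2 sites. There is a short unannotated stretch between attB1 and the annotated fragment, and the record does not say what it encodes. The plasmid is maintained in E. coli through a high-copy ColE1/pUC-type origin and ampicillin resistance. An f1 origin and remnants of the lac/lacZα region are also present from the cloning backbone.

The viral cassette has an RSV promoter fused to a truncated HIV-1 5' LTR, which drives production of the genomic RNA in packaging cells. This is followed by the Ψ packaging signal with a partial gag sequence, the RRE for Rev-dependent nuclear export, and the cPPT/CTS, which aids nuclear import of the provirus. Within the provirus, the human PGK promoter drives the ectodomain-deleted PLXNB2, followed by a WPRE to enhance transcript stability and expression. A second PGK promoter, annotated as mouse, then drives a neomycin resistance gene, allowing G418 selection of transduced cells. A truncated 3' LTR and an SV40 poly(A) signal and origin close the cassette.

The construct serves as a domain-deletion variant for asking how much Plexin-B2 function depends on its extracellular portion. The associated publication studied Plexin-B2 in glioblastoma infiltration and cell biomechanics.
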