Features (pLannotate 1.2.2; 30 found; start..end, strand, type, name):
    495..1083    -  misc_feature   WPRE: woodchuck hepatitis virus posttranscriptional regulatory element
   1115..1135    +  protein_bind   attB2: mutant version of attB; core recombination site for the Gateway® BP reaction BP Clonase™
   1152..3098    -  CDS            PLXNB2 (fragment): PLXB2_HUMAN - Also known as KIAA0315. Experimental evidence at protein level: Swiss-Prot protein existence level 1. Cell surface receptor for SEMA4C, SEMA4D and SEMA4G that plays an important role in cell-cell signaling (By similarity). Plays a role in glutamatergic synapse development and is required for SEMA4A- mediated excitatory synapse development (By similarity). Binding to class 4 semaphorins promotes downstream activation of RHOA and phosphorylation of ERBB2 at 'Tyr-1248' (By similarity). Required for normal differentiation and migration of neuronal cells during brain corticogenesis an
   3206..3226    -  protein_bind   attB1: mutant version of attB; core recombination site for the Gateway® BP reaction BP Clonase™
   3282..3792    -  promoter       hPGK promoter: human phosphoglycerate kinase 1 promoter
   3795..3818    +  misc_feature   MCS (fragment): pBluescript multiple cloning site
   3838..3955    -  misc_feature   cPPT/CTS: central polypurine tract and central termination sequence of HIV-1
   3974..4074    -  CDS            Rev (fragment): human immunodeficiency virus 1 (HIV-1) Rev protein; rev; enhances nuclear export of unspliced and incompletely spliced viral mRNAs
   4451..4684    -  misc_feature   RRE: The Rev response element (RRE) of HIV-1 allows for Rev-dependent mRNA export from the nucleus to the cytoplasm.
   4830..5193    -  CDS            HIV-1 gag (fragment): gag protein from human immunodeficiency virus 1; gag
   5177..5302    -  misc_feature   HIV-1 Ψ: packaging signal of human immunodeficiency virus type 1
   5349..5529    -  LTR            5' LTR (truncated): truncated 5' long terminal repeat (LTR) from HIV-1
   5530..5756    -  promoter       RSV promoter: Rous sarcoma virus enhancer/promoter
   5784..5802    -  promoter       T3 promoter: promoter for bacteriophage T3 RNA polymerase
   5847..5863    -  protein_bind   lac operator: The lac repressor binds to the lac operator to inhibit transcription in E. coli. This inhibition can be relieved by adding lactose or isopropyl-β-D-thiogalactopyranoside (IPTG). lac repressor encoded by lacI
   5871..5901    -  promoter       lac promoter: promoter for the E. coli lac operon
   5916..5937    -  protein_bind   CAP binding site: CAP binding activates transcription in the presence of cAMP. E. coli catabolite activator protein
   5950..6042    -  CDS            lacI (fragment): lac repressor; lacI; The lac repressor binds to the lac operator to inhibit transcription in E. coli. This inhibition can be relieved by adding lactose or isopropyl-β-D-thiogalactopyranoside (IPTG).
   6225..6813    -  rep_origin     ori: high-copy-number ColE1/pMB1/pBR322/pUC origin of replication
   6984..7844    -  CDS            AmpR: β-lactamase; bla; confers resistance to ampicillin, carbenicillin, and related antibiotics
   7845..7949    -  promoter       AmpR promoter: bla
   8002..8430    -  rep_origin     f1 ori (sequence partly withheld): f1 bacteriophage origin of replication; arrow indicates direction of (+) strand synthesis
   8435..8590    -  CDS            lacZα (fragment): LacZα fragment of β-galactosidase; lacZ fragment
   8598..8616    +  promoter       T7 promoter: promoter for bacteriophage T7 RNA polymerase
   8637..8772    -  rep_origin     SV40 ori: SV40 origin of replication
   8812..8933    -  polyA_signal   SV40 poly(A) signal: SV40 polyadenylation signal
   9005..9185    -  LTR            5' LTR (truncated): truncated 5' long terminal repeat (LTR) from HIV-1
   9171..9308    -  CDS            nef (fragment): NEF_HV1LA - Experimental evidence at protein level: Swiss-Prot protein existence level 1. Extracellular Nef protein targets CD4(+) T-lymphocytes for apoptosis by interacting with CXCR4 surface receptors. From Human immunodeficiency virus type 1 group M subtype B (isolate Lai) (HIV-1).
   9329..10132   -  CDS            NeoR/KanR: aminoglycoside phosphotransferase from Tn5; aph(3')-II (or nptII); confers resistance to neomycin, kanamycin, and G418 (Geneticin®)
  10146..452     -  promoter       PGK promoter (across the origin): mouse phosphoglycerate kinase 1 promoter
>Addgene plasmid #86238 | pLV-PLXNB2-decto | addgene full sequence | sequence record 173037 | Addgene NGS Result
CTTTTGAAGCGTGCAGAATGCCGGGCCTCCGGAGGACCTTCGGGCGCCCGCCCCGCCCCTGAGCCCGCCC
CTGAGCCCGCCCCCGGACCCACCCCTTCCCAGCCTCTGAGCCCAGAAAGCGAAGGAGCAAAGCTGCTATT
GGCCGCTGCCCCAAAGGCCTACCCGCTTCCATTGCTCAGCGGTGCTGTCCATCTGCACGAGACTAGTGAG
ACGTGCTACTTCCATTTGTCACGTCCTGCACGACGCGAGCTGCGGGGCGGGGGGGAACTTCCTGACTAGG
GGAGGAGTAGAAGGTGGCGCGAAGGGGCCACCAAAGAACGGAGCCGGTTGGCGCCTACCGGTGGATGTGG
AATGTGTGCGAGGCCAGAGGCCACTTGTGTAGCGCCAAGTGCCCAGCGGGGCTGCTAAAGCGCATGCTCC
AGACTGCCTTGGGAAAAGCGCCTCCCCTACCCGGTAGAATTAGATCACTAGTCCGGATATCTGCAGAATT
CCAGGCGGGGAGGCGGCCCAAAGGGAGATCCGACTCGTCTGAGGGCGAAGGCGAAGACGCGGAAGAGGCC
GCAGAGCCGGCAGCAGGCCGCGGGAAGGAAGGTCCGCTGGATTGAGGGCCGAAGGGACGTAGCAGAAGGA
CGTCCCGCGCAGAATCCAGGTGGCAACACAGGCGAGCAGCCATGGAAAGGACGTCAGCTTCCCCGACAAC
ACCACGGAATTGTCAGTGCCCAACAGCCGAGCCCCTGTCCAGCAGCGGGCAAGGCAGGCGGCGATGAGTT
CCGCCGTGGCAATAGGGAGGGGGAAAGCGAAAGTCCCGGAAAGGAGCTGACAGGTGGTGGCAATGCCCCA
ACCAGTGGGGGTTGCGTCAGCAAACACAGTGCACACCACGCCACGTTGCCTGACAACGGGCCACAACTCC
TCATAAAGAGACAGCAACCAGGATTTATACAAGGAGGAGAAAATGAAAGCCATACGGGAAGCAATAGCAT
GATACAAAGGCATTAAAGCAGCGTATCCACATAGCGTAAAAGGAGCAACATAGTTAAGAATACCAGTCAA
TCTTTCACAAATTTTGTAATCCAGAGGTTGATTGTCGAGCGGCCGCCACTGTGCTGGATATCAACCACTT
TGTACAAGAAAGCTGGGCCCATGAGGCCCTAGAGGTCAGTGACCTTGTTCTCCAGTGCAGCGGCAATCTG
CTGCAGGCGGAAGGCCAGCTGCATCTTCTGGGCGGCAGGATCCTCCTCCAAGGCATTGATGATCTCGTCA
TAGTACTTCTGCGTGTATTGGTAGAGCTGGTGGAGTGCCACGAGGGTGTTCAAGGAGTCCGTGTGCGCCC
GGGAAATCTCTGCCAGGTGTGTGTTCATGTCCTGGTCGCTGACCTGCACCATCTGCCGGATCCCCTTGTA
GTAATCCTCCACCATCTTCTTGTAGGTGGAGATCTCCTTGGCGTACAGCAGCTTGTTGCTGGGAGAATCG
CGGCTCAGCTTATGCTCCGTGCGCGTGCAGGCATCCATGAAGGTCTGCGCGATGACTGACAGCGAGGCGT
CCACCACCTCGTGGACATGCACGTCAAAGATGAAGTGGGGGTTCTTGAGGATGTTCACCCAGAACCGGAG
CGGTAAGCTGTTCGTCTTCCAGATGTGGATGGTGTCTTCATCCTGGATGTTGTGCTTCTCTGCCTGCTCG
TCCAGGAAGTCGAAGAAGTACTTGACTGCAGGTGGCACCGCGTGCCCAGGCGCCAGCACGCTCTGGAAGA
AGTTGTCCACAAACTGCTGCAGTGTGCCCTTGACTGAGAGCAGCCGCGTCAGGTAGATCTCGGTGATGGC
CTTCGTCCGCTCCTTCTCTTTCACGCTGCCTCTCTTGGACTTGCCCTCGTCCACCTCGTCGGTCGGCCGC
ACCAGGTGCCACACCCGGTTCTCCTCCTCCAGGAGGGCATGGCGCTCCCCAGGCAGGTCCTGCTGGCTGT
CCTCCGGCTGCTGGGAGACCCCCACCTTGGACAGGATGAGGGTGGCTCCATCCCGGACATTGTAGTGCAT
AAGGGTGTTGACGCGCTTCCACCGGCCCTCCCGCTGTGACGTCAGGTCCAGGTCCGACAGGATCTGCGCT
GTGGAGCCCGGACGCCACTCCAGGACCACGCTGTCTGGCCTGGGCCAGCAGGAGCAGGGCTGCCCACGGT
ACACCTGGTCAATGATCTTCTCCTTGACCTGGGAGATGGTGTCACAGTTGAGGACCTTCACCGGGATGGC
GTCCACTCCCTCGTCCTGCACGATCACGCTCACCGTCAGGGGTGCGTACTCCACATCATCCCCCAGCAGC
CCCGTGTCGTTGAGAGTGTACTTGGCCTTCTTCTGTACCGCATCCACCGGGCCCTTTTCCACCTGATGTT
TGATGGCCTTGAAGAGCTTGTACAGGGGCTCCCCGGCACTGTCCTTGAGGTACTGGTACAGGCAGATGGA
CATCCAGTTGGACAGCATCCTCTCCACCACAGTCTCAGACCTGCGCAGCATCAGCTTGGGGTTCTTGGCC
ACCACGTACTGCTCCAGGAGCTCCAGGAAGAGCGTGTGCATGATGTCCGTGTAGTACTCCAGTTTCCCGT
GCAGCGCCACCGTCAGCAGGGACGCGAAGTAGACCTTGGCGCGGGCCGAGAACTCCCGCTGGTTCTCCAG
GGTGTGGATGAAATTGATGAGGAAAGACTTGCTGTTCAGCAGGTTGGAGAACTGGTAGAGGGCCTGCTCC
ACCACCGGCCGCCGCGGCTCAGGGATGTCCAGCTTGCCGGTGATCATCACGTCCTTGTCGCCGTCCTTGG
AGGGCAGGAAGAAGACGCGGTCGGTGTAGGTCTTGTAGTCCAGCACGGGGATGCCGGCCTCGTGCACGTC
GTTGGTCTGGTCCTCCATCTCGATCATCAGGTCTGTGAATTCCTTCTTGCAGCGGTCCCGCACGCTCTCC
TCCAGGCCCTCCAGCTGGGACTTGATCTTCTCATACTCTCGTTCGGCCTGCTGGCTCTTCCTCCAGTAGC
AGTAGACAGACACCGCGATGACGACCACCATGGGCACGATGACCAGCGGCAAGATGAGGCTGAGCGGCAC
GTCGCTCACCCGTGTGTCGCGGAAGAAGTCCAGCTTGCGGGGCCTCAGGCTGGCACCTGCGCCCAGCAGG
CCCAGCAGGGTCAGGGCCCAGAGCTGCAGTGCCATGGTGGGCCTTGACGGCCCTTCTGCTTTTTTGTACA
AACTTGTTGATATCTGCAGAATTCCACCACACTGGACTAGTCGACGAACCGGTGGATCCCCCTGGGGAGA
GAGGTCGGTGATTCGGTCAACGAGGGAGCCGACTGCCGACGTGCGCTCCGGAGGCTTGCAGAATGCGGAA
CACCGCGCGGGCAGGAACAGGGCCCACACTACCGCCCCACACCCCGCCTCCCGCACCGCCCCTTCCCGGC
CGCTGCTCTCGGCGCGCCCTGCTGAGCAGCCGCTATTGGCCACAGCCCATCGCGGTCGGCGCGCTGCCAT
TGCTCCCTGGCGCTGTCCGTCTGCGAGGGTACTAGTGAGACGTGCGGCTTCCGTTTGTCACGTCCGGCAC
GCCGCGAACCGCAAGGAACCTTCCCGACTTAGGGGCGGAGCAGGAAGCGTCGCCGGGGGGCCCACAAGGG
TAGCGGCGAAGATCCGGGTGACGCTGCGAACGGACGTGAAGAATGTGCGAGACCCAGGGTCGGCGCCGCT
GCGTTTCCCGGAACCACGCCCAGAGCAGCCGCGTCCCTGCGCAAACCCAGGGCTGCCTTGGAAAAGGCGC
AACCCCAACCCCGTGGAATTCGATATCAAGCTTCTCGAGGCTAGTCTCGTGATCGATAAAATTTTGAATT
TTTGTAATTTGTTTTTGTAATTCTTTAGTTTGTATGTCTGTTGCTATTATGTCTACTATTCTTTCCCCTG
CACTGTACCCCCCAATCCCCCCTTTTCTTTTAAAAGTTAACCGATACCGTCGAGATCCGTTCACTAATCG
AATGGATCTGTCTCTGTCTCTCTCTCCACCTTCTTCTTCTATTCCTTCGGGCCTGTCGGGTCCCCTCGGG
GTTGGGAGGTGGGTCTGAAACGATAATGGTGAATATCCCTGCCTAACTCTATTCACTATAGAAAGTACAG
CAAAAACTATTCTTAAACCTACCAAGCCTCCTACTATCATTATGAATAATTTTATATACCACAGCCAATT
TGTTATGTTAAACCAATTCCACAAACTTGCCCATTTATCTAATTCCAATAATTCTTGTTCATTCTTTTCT
TGCTGGTTTTGCGATTCTTCAATTAAGGAGTGTATTAAGCTTGTGTAATTGTTAATTTCTCTGTCCCACT
CCATCCAGGTCGTGTGATTCCAAATCTGTTCCAGAGATTTATTACTCCAACTAGCATTCCAAGGCACAGC
AGTGGTGCAAATGAGTTTTCCAGAGCAACCCCAAATCCCCAGGAGCTGTTGATCCTTTAGGTATCTTTCC
ACAGCCAGGATTCTTGCCTGGAGCTGCTTGATGCCCCAGACTGTGAGTTGCAACAGATGCTGTTGCGCCT
CAATAGCCCTCAGCAAATTGTTCTGCTGCTGCACTATACCAGACAATAATTGTCTGGCCTGTACCGTCAG
CGTCATTGACGCTGCGCCCATAGTGCTTCCTGCTGCTCCCAAGAACCCAAGGAACAAAGCTCCTATTCCC
ACTGCTCTTTTTTCTCTCTGCACCACTCTTCTCTTTGCCTTGGTGGGTGCTACTCCTAATGGTTCAATTT
TTACTACTTTATATTTATATAATTCACTTCTCCAATTGTCCCTCATATCTCCTCCTCCAGGTCTGAAGAT
CAGCGGCCGCTTGCTGTGCGGTGGTCTTACTTTTGTTTTGCTCTTCCTCTATCTTGTCTAAAGCTTCCTT
GGTGTCTTTTATCTCTATCCTTTGATGCACACAATAGAGGGTTGCTACTGTATTATATAATGATCTAAGT
TCTTCTGATCCTGTCTGAAGGGATGGTTGTAGCTGTCCCAGTATTTGTCTACAGCCTTCTGATGTTTCTA
ACAGGCCAGGATTAACTGCGAATCGTTCTAGCTCCCTGCTTGCCCATACTATATGTTTTAATTTATATTT
TTTCTTTCCCCCTGGCCTTAACCGAATTTTTTCCCATCGCGATCTAATTCTCCCCCGCTTAATACTGACG
CTCTCGCACCCATCTCTCTCCTTCTAGCCTCCGCTAGTCAAAATTTTTGGCGTACTCACCAGTCGCCGCC
CCTCGCCTCTTGCCGTGCGCGCTTCAGCAAGCCGAGTCCTGCGTCGAGAGAGCTCCTCTGGTTTCCCTTT
CGCTTTCAAGTCCCTGTTCGGGCGCCACTGCTAGAGATTTTCCACACTGACTAAAAGGGTCTGAGGGATC
TCTAGTTACCAGAGTCACACAACAGACGGGCACACACTACTTGAAGCACTCAAGGCAAGCTTTATTGAGG
CTTAAGCAGTGGGTTCCCTAGTTAGCCAGAGAGCTCCCAGGCTCAGATCTGGTCTAACCAGAGAGACCCG
TTTATGTATCGAGCTAGGCACTTAAATACAATATCTCTGCAATGCGGCAATTCAGTGGTTCGTCCAATCC
ATGTCAGACCCGTCTGTTGCCTTCCTAATAAGGCACGATCGTACCACCTTACTTCCACCAATCGGCATGC
ACGGTGCTTTTTCTCTCCTTGTAAGGCATGTTGCTAACTCATCGTTACCATGTTGCAAGACTACAAGAGT
ATTGCATAAGACTACATTAAGCTTGCAGCTCCAGCTTTTGTTCCCTTTAGTGAGGGTTAATTGCGCGCTT
GGCGTAATCATGGTCATAGCTGTTTCCTGTGTGAAATTGTTATCCGCTCACAATTCCACACAACATACGA
GCCGGAAGCATAAAGTGTAAAGCCTGGGGTGCCTAATGAGTGAGCTAACTCACATTAATTGCGTTGCGCT
CACTGCCCGCTTTCCAGTCGGGAAACCTGTCGTGCCAGCTGCATTAATGAATCGGCCAACGCGCGGGGAG
AGGCGGTTTGCGTATTGGGCGCTCTTCCGCTTCCTCGCTCACTGACTCGCTGCGCTCGGTCGTTCGGCTG
CGGCGAGCGGTATCAGCTCACTCAAAGGCGGTAATACGGTTATCCACAGAATCAGGGGATAACGCAGGAA
AGAACATGTGAGCAAAAGGCCAGCAAAAGGCCAGGAACCGTAAAAAGGCCGCGTTGCTGGCGTTTTTCCA
TAGGCTCCGCCCCCCTGACGAGCATCACAAAAATCGACGCTCAAGTCAGAGGTGGCGAAACCCGACAGGA
CTATAAAGATACCAGGCGTTTCCCCCTGGAAGCTCCCTCGTGCGCTCTCCTGTTCCGACCCTGCCGCTTA
CCGGATACCTGTCCGCCTTTCTCCCTTCGGGAAGCGTGGCGCTTTCTCATAGCTCACGCTGTAGGTATCT
CAGTTCGGTGTAGGTCGTTCGCTCCAAGCTGGGCTGTGTGCACGAACCCCCCGTTCAGCCCGACCGCTGC
GCCTTATCCGGTAACTATCGTCTTGAGTCCAACCCGGTAAGACACGACTTATCGCCACTGGCAGCAGCCA
CTGGTAACAGGATTAGCAGAGCGAGGTATGTAGGCGGTGCTACAGAGTTCTTGAAGTGGTGGCCTAACTA
CGGCTACACTAGAAGAACAGTATTTGGTATCTGCGCTCTGCTGAAGCCAGTTACCTTCGGAAAAAGAGTT
GGTAGCTCTTGATCCGGCAAACAAACCACCGCTGGTAGCGGTGGTTTTTTTGTTTGCAAGCAGCAGATTA
CGCGCAGAAAAAAAGGATCTCAAGAAGATCCTTTGATCTTTTCTACGGGGTCTGACGCTCAGTGGAACGA
AAACTCACGTTAAGGGATTTTGGTCATGAGATTATCAAAAAGGATCTTCACCTAGATCCTTTTAAATTAA
AAATGAAGTTTTAAATCAATCTAAAGTATATATGAGTAAACTTGGTCTGACAGTTACCAATGCTTAATCA
GTGAGGCACCTATCTCAGCGATCTGTCTATTTCGTTCATCCATAGTTGCCTGACTCCCCGTCGTGTAGAT
AACTACGATACGGGAGGGCTTACCATCTGGCCCCAGTGCTGCAATGATACCGCGAGACCCACGCTCACCG
GCTCCAGATTTATCAGCAATAAACCAGCCAGCCGGAAGGGCCGAGCGCAGAAGTGGTCCTGCAACTTTAT
CCGCCTCCATCCAGTCTATTAATTGTTGCCGGGAAGCTAGAGTAAGTAGTTCGCCAGTTAATAGTTTGCG
CAACGTTGTTGCCATTGCTACAGGCATCGTGGTGTCACGCTCGTCGTTTGGTATGGCTTCATTCAGCTCC
GGTTCCCAACGATCAAGGCGAGTTACATGATCCCCCATGTTGTGCAAAAAAGCGGTTAGCTCCTTCGGTC
CTCCGATCGTTGTCAGAAGTAAGTTGGCCGCAGTGTTATCACTCATGGTTATGGCAGCACTGCATAATTC
TCTTACTGTCATGCCATCCGTAAGATGCTTTTCTGTGACTGGTGAGTACTCAACCAAGTCATTCTGAGAA
TAGTGTATGCGGCGACCGAGTTGCTCTTGCCCGGCGTCAATACGGGATAATACCGCGCCACATAGCAGAA
CTTTAAAAGTGCTCATCATTGGAAAACGTTCTTCGGGGCGAAAACTCTCAAGGATCTTACCGCTGTTGAG
ATCCAGTTCGATGTAACCCACTCGTGCACCCAACTGATCTTCAGCATCTTTTACTTTCACCAGCGTTTCT
GGGTGAGCAAAAACAGGAAGGCAAAATGCCGCAAAAAAGGGAATAAGGGCGACACGGAAATGTTGAATAC
TCATACTCTTCCTTTTTCAATATTATTGAAGCATTTATCAGGGTTATTGTCTCATGAGCGGATACATATT
TGAATGTATTTAGAAAAATAAACAAATAGGGGTTCCGCGCACATTTCCCCGAAAAGTGCCACCTAAATTG
TAAGCGTTAATATTTTGTTAAAATTCGCGTTAAATTTTTGTTAAATCAGCTCATTTTTTAACCAATAGGC
CGAAATCGGCAAAATCCCTTATAAATCAAAAGAATAGACCGAGATAGGGT
[37 nt withheld, positions 8101-8137]
AAAGAACGTGGACTCCAACGTCAAAGG
[49 nt withheld, positions 8165-8213]
T
[91 nt withheld, positions 8215-8305]
G
[124 nt withheld, positions 8307-8430]
CCCATTCGCCATTCAGGCTGCGCAACTGTTGGGAAGGGCGATCGGTGCGGGCCTCTTCGCTATTACGCCA
GCTGGCGAAAGGGGGATGTGCTGCAAGGCGATTAAGTTGGGTAACGCCAGGGTTTTCCCAGTCACGACGT
TGTAAAACGACGGCCAGTGAGCGCGCGTAATACGACTCACTATAGGGCGAATTGGGTACGTCCCTAGGCC
TCCAAAAAAGCCTCCTCACTACTTCTGGAATAGCTCAGAGGCCGAGGCGGCCTCGGCCTCTGCATAAATA
AAAAAAATTAGTCAGCCATGGGGCGGAGAATGGGCGGAACTGGGCGGAGTTAGGGGCGGGATGGGCGGAG
TTAGGGGCGGGATAGCTAGAGCCAGACATGATAAGATACATTGATGAGTTTGGACAAACCACAACTAGAA
TGCAGTGAAAAAAATGCTTTATTTGTGAAATTTGTGATGCTATTGCTTTATTTGTAACCATTATAAGCTG
CAATAAACAAGTTCCTCTCACTCTCTGATATTCATTTCTTTGCAAGTTATAAATACTGAATAATAAGATG
ACATGAACTACTACTGCTAGAGATTTTCCACACTGACTAAAAGGGTCTGAGGGATCTCTAGTTACCAGAG
TCACACAACAGACGGGCACACACTACTTGAAGCACTCAAGGCAAGCTTTATTGAGGCTTAAGCAGTGGGT
TCCCTAGTTAGCCAGAGAGCTCCCAGGCTCAGATCTGGTCTAACCAGAGAGACCCAGTACAAGCAAAAAG
CAGATCTTGTCTTCGTTGGGAGTGAGCTAGCCCTTCCAGTCCCCCCTTTTCTTTTAAAAAGTGGCTAAGA
TCTACAGCTGCCTTGTAAGTCATTGGTCTTAAAGGTACCGGGCCCTCGACGGATCCCCTCAGAAGAACTC
GTCAAGAAGGCGATAGAAGGCGATGCGCTGCGAATCGGGAGCGGCGATACCGTAAAGCACGAGGAAGCGG
TCAGCCCATTCGCCGCCAAGCTCTTCAGCAATATCACGGGTAGCCAACGCTATGTCCTGATAGCGGTCCG
CCACACCCAGCCGGCCACAGTCGATGAATCCAGAAAAGCGGCCATTTTCCACCATGATATTCGGCAAGCA
GGCATCGCCATGGGTCACGACGAGATCCTCGCCGTCGGGCATGCGCGCCTTGAGCCTGGCGAACAGTTCG
GCTGGCGCGAGCCCCTGATGCTCTTCGTCCAGATCATCCTGATCGACAAGACCGGCTTCCATCCGAGTAC
GTGCTCGCTCGATGCGATGTTTCGCTTGGTGGTCGAATGGGCAGGTAGCCGGATCAAGCGTATGCAGCCG
CCGCATTGCATCAGCCATGATGGATACTTTCTCGGCAGGAGCAAGGTGAGATGACAGGAGATCCTGCCCC
GGCACTTCGCCCAATAGCAGCCAGTCCCTTCCCGCTTCAGTGACAACGTCGAGCACAGCTGCGCAAGGAA
CGCCCGTCGTGGCCAGCCACGATAGCCGCGCTGCCTCGTCCTGCAGTTCATTCAGGGCACCGGACAGGTC
GGTCTTGACAAAAAGAACCGGGCGCCCCTGCGCTGACAGCCGGAACACGGCGGCATCAGAGCAGCCGATT
GTCTGTTGTGCCCAGTCATAGCCGAATAGCCTCTCCACCCAAGCGGCCGGAGAACCTGCGTGCAATCCAT
CTTGTTCAATGGCCGATCCCATATTGGCTGCAGGTCGAAAGGCCCGGAGATGAGGAAGAGGAGAACAGCG
CGGCAGACGTGCG
